>Addgene plasmid #91188 | pJG380 | addgene full sequence | sequence record 182478 | Addgene NGS Result
GTAGGCGGTGCTACAGAGTTCTTGAAGTGGTGGCCTAACTACGGCTACACTAGAAGGACAGTATTTGGTA
TCTGCGCTCTGCTGAAGCCAGTTACCTTCGGAAAAAGAGTTGGTAGCTCTTGATCCGGCAAACAAACCAC
CGCTGGTAGCGGTGGTTTTTTTGTTTGCAAGCAGCAGATTACGCGCAGAAAAAAAGGATCTCAAGAAGAT
CCTTTGATCTTTTCTACGGGGTCTGACGCTCAGTGGAACGAAAACTCACGTTAAGGGATTTTGGTCATGC
ATTCTAGGTACTAAAACAATTCATCCAGTAAAATATAATATTTTATTTTCTCCCAATCAGGCTTGATCCC
CAGTAAGTCAAAAAATAGCTCGACATACTGTTCTTCCCCGATATCCTCCCTGATCGACCGGACGCAGAAG
GCAATGTCATACCACTTGTCCGCCCTGCCGCTTCTCCCAAGATCAATAAAGCCACTTACTTTGCCATCTT
TCACAAAGATGTTGCTGTCTCCCAGGTCGCCGTGGGAAAAGACAAGTTCCTCTTCGGGCTTTTCCGTCTT
TAAAAAATCATACAGCTCGCGCGGATCTTTAAATGGAGTGTCTTCTTCCCAGTTTTCGCAATCCACATCG
GCCAGATCGTTATTCAGTAAGTAATCCAATTCGGCTAAGCGGCTGTCTAAGCTATTCGTATAGGGACAAT
CCGATATGTCGATGGAGTGAAAGAGCCTGATGCACTCCGCATACAGCTCGATAATCTTTTCAGGGCTTTG
TTCATCTTCATACTCTTCCGAGCAAAGGACGCCATCGGCCTCACTCATGAGCAGATTGCTCCAGCCATCA
TGCCGTTCAAAGTGCAGGACCTTTGGAACAGGCAGCTTTCCTTCCAGCCATAGCATCATGTCCTTTTCCC
GTTCCACATCATAGGTGGTCCCTTTATACCGGCTGTCCGTCATTTTTAAATATAGGTTTTCATTTTCTCC
CACCAGCTTATATACCTTAGCAGGAGACATTCCTTCCGTATCTTTTACGCAGCGGTATTTTTCGATCAGT
TTTTTCAATTCCGGTGATATTCTCATTTTAGCCATTTATTATTTCCTTCCTCTTTTCTACAGTATTTAAA
GATACCCCAAGAAGCTAATTATAACAAGACGAACTCCAATTCACTGTTCCTTGCATTCTAAAACCTTAAA
TACCAGAAAACAGCTTTTTCAAAGTTGTTTTCAAAGTTGGCGTATAACATAGTATCGACGGAGCCGATTT
TGAAACCGCGGTGATCACAGGCAGCAACGCTCTGTCATCGTTACAATCAACATGCTACCCTCCGCGAGAT
CATCCGTGTTTCAAACCCGGCAGCTTAGTTGCCGTTCTTCCGAATAGCATCGGTAACATGAGCAAAGTCT
GCCGCCTTACAACGGCTCTCCCGCTGACGCCGTCCCGGACTGATGGGCTGCCTGTATCGAGTGGTGATTT
TGTGCCGAGCTGCCGGTCGGGGAGCTGTTGGCTGGCTGGTGGCAGGATATATTGTGGTGTAAACAAATTG
ACGCTTAGACAACTTAATAACACATTGCGGACGTTTTTAATGTAGAGCTCAAAGTTTAACGCGTTAGCAG
AAGGCATGTTGTTGTGACTCCGAGGGGTTGCCTCAAACTCTATCTTATAACCGGCGTGGAGGCATGGAGG
CAGGGGTATTTTGGTCATTTTAATAGATAGTGGAAAATGACGTGGAATTTACTTAAAGACGAAGTCTTTG
CGACAAGGGGGGGCCCACGCCGAATTTAATATTACCGGCGTGGCCCCCCCTTATCGCGAGTGCTTTAGCA
CGAGCGGTCCAGATTTAAAGTAGAAAATTTCCCGCCCACTAGGGTTAAAGGTGTTCACACTATAAAAGCA
TATACGATGTGATGGTATTTGATGGAGCGTATATTGTATCAGGTATTTCCGTTGGATACGAATTATTCGT
ACGACCCTCGGTACCGATCGGCGCGCCAGATTTGCCTTTTCAATTTCAGAAAGAATGCTAACCCACAGAT
GGTTAGAGAGGCTTACGCAGCAGGTATCATCAAGACGATCTACCCGAGCAATAATCTCCAGGAAATCAAA
TACCTTCCCAAGAAGGTTAAAGATGCAGTCAAAAGATTCAGGACTAACTGCATCAAGAACACAGAGAAAG
ATATATTTCTCAAGATCAGAAGTACTATTCCAGTATGGACGATTCAAGGCTTGCTTCACAAACCAAGGCA
AGTAATAGAGATTGGAGTCTCTAAAAAGGTAGTTCCCACTGAATCAAAGGCCATGGAGTCAAAGATTCAA
ATAGAGGACCTAACAGAACTCGCCGTAAAGACTGGCGAACAGTTCATACAGAGTCTCTTACGACTCAATG
ACAAGAAGAAAATCTTCGTCAACATGGTGGAGCACGACACACTTGTCTACTCCAAAAATATCAAAGATAC
AGTCTCAGAAGACCAAAGGGCAATTGAGACTTTTCAACAAAGGGTAATATCCGGAAACCTCCTCGGATTC
CATTGCCCAGCTATCTGTCACTTTATTGTGAAGATAGTGGAAAAGGAAGGTGGCTCCTACAAATGCCATC
ATTGCGATAAAGGAAAGGCCATCGTTGAAGATGCCTCTGCCGACAGTGGTCCCAAAGATGGACCCCCACC
CACGAGGAGCATCGTGGAAAAAGAAGACGTTCCAACCACGTCTTCAAAGCAAGTGGATTGATGTGATATC
TCCACTGACGTAAGGGATGACGCACAATCCCACTATCCTTCGCAAGACCCTTCCTCTATATAAGGAAGTT
CATTTCATTTGGAGAGAACACGGGGGACTCCTGCAGGTAGATCGCTCGTCGACATGGATAAGAAGTACTC
TATCGGACTCGATATCGGAACTAACTCTGTGGGATGGGCTGTGATCACCGATGAGTACAAGGTGCCATCT
AAGAAGTTCAAGGTTCTCGGAAACACCGATAGGCACTCTATCAAGAAAAACCTTATCGGTGCTCTCCTCT
TCGATTCTGGTGAAACTGCTGAGGCTACCAGACTCAAGAGAACCGCTAGAAGAAGGTACACCAGAAGAAA
GAACAGGATCTGCTACCTCCAAGAGATCTTCTCTAACGAGATGGCTAAAGTGGATGATTCATTCTTCCAC
AGGCTCGAAGAGTCATTCCTCGTGGAAGAAGATAAGAAGCACGAGAGGCACCCTATCTTCGGAAACATCG
TTGATGAGGTGGCATACCACGAGAAGTACCCTACTATCTACCACCTCAGAAAGAAGCTCGTTGATTCTAC
TGATAAGGCTGATCTCAGGCTCATCTACCTCGCTCTCGCTCACATGATCAAGTTCAGAGGACACTTCCTC
ATCGAGGGTGATCTCAACCCTGATAACTCTGATGTGGATAAGTTGTTCATCCAGCTCGTGCAGACCTACA
ACCAGCTTTTCGAAGAGAACCCTATCAACGCTTCAGGTGTGGATGCTAAGGCTATCCTCTCTGCTAGGCT
CTCTAAGTCAAGAAGGCTTGAGAACCTCATTGCTCAGCTCCCTGGTGAGAAGAAGAACGGACTTTTCGGA
AACTTGATCGCTCTCTCTCTCGGACTCACCCCTAACTTCAAGTCTAACTTCGATCTCGCTGAGGATGCAA
AGCTCCAGCTCTCAAAGGATACCTACGATGATGATCTCGATAACCTCCTCGCTCAGATCGGAGATCAGTA
CGCTGATTTGTTCCTCGCTGCTAAGAACCTCTCTGATGCTATCCTCCTCAGTGATATCCTCAGAGTGAAC
ACCGAGATCACCAAGGCTCCACTCTCAGCTTCTATGATCAAGAGATACGATGAGCACCACCAGGATCTCA
CACTTCTCAAGGCTCTTGTTAGACAGCAGCTCCCAGAGAAGTACAAAGAGATTTTCTTCGATCAGTCTAA
GAACGGATACGCTGGTTACATCGATGGTGGTGCATCTCAAGAAGAGTTCTACAAGTTCATCAAGCCTATC
CTCGAGAAGATGGATGGAACCGAGGAACTCCTCGTGAAGCTCAATAGAGAGGATCTTCTCAGAAAGCAGA
GGACCTTCGATAACGGATCTATCCCTCATCAGATCCACCTCGGAGAGTTGCACGCTATCCTTAGAAGGCA
AGAGGATTTCTACCCATTCCTCAAGGATAACAGGGAAAAGATTGAGAAGATTCTCACCTTCAGAATCCCT
TACTACGTGGGACCTCTCGCTAGAGGAAACTCAAGATTCGCTTGGATGACCAGAAAGTCTGAGGAAACCA
TCACCCCTTGGAACTTCGAAGAGGTGGTGGATAAGGGTGCTAGTGCTCAGTCTTTCATCGAGAGGATGAC
CAACTTCGATAAGAACCTTCCAAACGAGAAGGTGCTCCCTAAGCACTCTTTGCTCTACGAGTACTTCACC
GTGTACAACGAGTTGACCAAGGTTAAGTACGTGACCGAGGGAATGAGGAAGCCTGCTTTTTTGTCAGGTG
AGCAAAAGAAGGCTATCGTTGATCTCTTGTTCAAGACCAACAGAAAGGTGACCGTGAAGCAGCTCAAAGA
GGATTACTTCAAGAAAATCGAGTGCTTCGATTCAGTTGAGATTTCTGGTGTTGAGGATAGGTTCAACGCA
TCTCTCGGAACCTACCACGATCTCCTCAAGATCATTAAGGATAAGGATTTCTTGGATAACGAGGAAAACG
AGGATATCTTGGAGGATATCGTTCTTACCCTCACCCTCTTTGAAGATAGAGAGATGATTGAAGAAAGGCT
CAAGACCTACGCTCATCTCTTCGATGATAAGGTGATGAAGCAGTTGAAGAGAAGAAGATACACTGGTTGG
GGAAGGCTCTCAAGAAAGCTCATTAACGGAATCAGGGATAAGCAGTCTGGAAAGACAATCCTTGATTTCC
TCAAGTCTGATGGATTCGCTAACAGAAACTTCATGCAGCTCATCCACGATGATTCTCTCACCTTTAAAGA
GGATATCCAGAAGGCTCAGGTTTCAGGACAGGGTGATAGTCTCCATGAGCATATCGCTAACCTCGCTGGA
TCTCCTGCAATCAAGAAGGGAATCCTCCAGACTGTGAAGGTTGTGGATGAGTTGGTGAAGGTGATGGGAA
GGCATAAGCCTGAGAACATCGTGATCGAAATGGCTAGAGAGAACCAGACCACTCAGAAGGGACAGAAGAA
CTCTAGGGAAAGGATGAAGAGGATCGAGGAAGGTATCAAAGAGCTTGGATCTCAGATCCTCAAAGAGCAC
CCTGTTGAGAACACTCAGCTCCAGAATGAGAAGCTCTACCTCTACTACCTCCAGAACGGAAGGGATATGT
ATGTGGATCAAGAGTTGGATATCAACAGGCTCTCTGATTACGATGTTGATCATATCGTGCCACAGTCATT
CTTGAAGGATGATTCTATCGATAACAAGGTGCTCACCAGGTCTGATAAGAACAGGGGTAAGAGTGATAAC
GTGCCAAGTGAAGAGGTTGTGAAGAAAATGAAGAACTATTGGAGGCAGCTCCTCAACGCTAAGCTCATCA
CTCAGAGAAAGTTCGATAACTTGACTAAGGCTGAGAGGGGAGGACTCTCTGAATTGGATAAGGCAGGATT
CATCAAGAGGCAGCTTGTGGAAACCAGGCAGATCACTAAGCACGTTGCACAGATCCTCGATTCTAGGATG
AACACCAAGTACGATGAGAACGATAAGTTGATCAGGGAAGTGAAGGTTATCACCCTCAAGTCAAAGCTCG
TGTCTGATTTCAGAAAGGATTTCCAATTCTACAAGGTGAGGGAAATCAACAACTACCACCACGCTCACGA
TGCTTACCTTAACGCTGTTGTTGGAACCGCTCTCATCAAGAAGTATCCTAAGCTCGAGTCAGAGTTCGTG
TACGGTGATTACAAGGTGTACGATGTGAGGAAGATGATCGCTAAGTCTGAGCAAGAGATCGGAAAGGCTA
CCGCTAAGTATTTCTTCTACTCTAACATCATGAATTTCTTCAAGACCGAGATTACCCTCGCTAACGGTGA
GATCAGAAAGAGGCCACTCATCGAGACAAACGGTGAAACAGGTGAGATCGTGTGGGATAAGGGAAGGGAT
TTCGCTACCGTTAGAAAGGTGCTCTCTATGCCACAGGTGAACATCGTTAAGAAAACCGAGGTGCAGACCG
GTGGATTCTCTAAAGAGTCTATCCTCCCTAAGAGGAACTCTGATAAGCTCATTGCTAGGAAGAAGGATTG
GGACCCTAAGAAATACGGTGGTTTCGATTCTCCTACCGTGGCTTACTCTGTTCTCGTTGTGGCTAAGGTT
GAGAAGGGAAAGAGTAAGAAGCTCAAGTCTGTTAAGGAACTTCTCGGAATCACTATCATGGAAAGGTCAT
CTTTCGAGAAGAACCCAATCGATTTCCTCGAGGCTAAGGGATACAAAGAGGTTAAGAAGGATCTCATCAT
CAAGCTCCCAAAGTACTCACTCTTCGAACTCGAGAACGGTAGAAAGAGGATGCTCGCTTCTGCTGGTGAG
CTTCAAAAGGGAAACGAGCTTGCTCTCCCATCTAAGTACGTTAACTTTCTTTACCTCGCTTCTCACTACG
AGAAGTTGAAGGGATCTCCAGAAGATAACGAGCAGAAGCAACTTTTCGTTGAGCAGCACAAGCACTACTT
GGATGAGATCATCGAGCAGATCTCTGAGTTCTCTAAAAGGGTGATCCTCGCTGATGCAAACCTCGATAAG
GTGTTGTCTGCTTACAACAAGCACAGAGATAAGCCTATCAGGGAACAGGCAGAGAACATCATCCATCTCT
TCACCCTTACCAACCTCGGTGCTCCTGCTGCTTTCAAGTACTTCGATACAACCATCGATAGGAAGAGATA
CACCTCTACCAAAGAAGTGCTCGATGCTACCCTCATCCATCAGTCTATCACTGGACTCTACGAGACTAGG
ATCGATCTCTCACAGCTCGGTGGTGATTCAAGGGCTGATCCTAAGAAGAAGAGGAAGGTTTGACTCGAGA
TATGAAGATGAAGATGAAATATTTGGTGTGTCAAATAAAAAGCTTGTGTGCTTAAGTTTGTGTTTTTTTC
TTGGCTTGTTGTGTTATGAATTTGTGGCTTTTTCTAATATTAAATGAATGTAAGATCACATTATAATGAA
TAAACAAATGTTTCTATAATCCATTGTGAATGTTTTGTTGGATCTCTTCTGCAGCATATAACTACTGTAT
GTGCTATGGTATGGACTATGGAATATGATTAAAGATAAGGAGCTCCGGTGACGGACCCATGGCTTCGTTG
AACAACGGAAACTCGACTTGCCTTCCGCACAATACATCATTTCTTCTTAGCTTTTTTTCTTCTTCTTCGT
TCATACAGTTTTTTTTTGTTTATCAGCTTACATTTTCTTGAACCGTAGCTTTCGTTTTCTTCTTTTTAAC
TTTCCATTCGGAGTTTTTGTATCTTGTTTCATAGTTTGTCCCAGGATTAGAATGATTAGGCATCGAACCT
TCAAGAATTTGATTGAATAAAACATCTTCATTCTTAAGATATGAAGATAATCTTCAAAAGGCCCCTGGGA
ATCTGAAAGAAGAGAAGCAGGCCCATTTATATGGGAAAGAACAATAGTATTTCTTATATAGGCCCATTTA
AGTTGAAAACAATCTTCAAAAGTCCCACATCGCTTAGATAAGAAAACGAAGCTGAGTTTATATACAGCTA
GAGTCGAAGTAGTGATTGCGTCCCGGGTCGCTACCTTGTTTTAGAGCTAGAAATAGCAAGTTAAAATAAG
GCTAGTCCGTTATCAACTTGAAAAAGTGGCACCGAGTCGGTGCTTTTTTTCCCGGCGCCATGGATGTTGT
TGTTACCAGAAAGTAAATAAATGTTCAATCTCTGATGTTCTCAAGTAAGTGAGTTTTATTGGGAATAATA
TTAACTTATGTTCTTCTTGCATTTGATTTCTTTGCCGCTCTCTTCTTCTATCTTAAATCTGTGTATACTA
TTTCACTATTGGGCTTTTTATTAGTCTATAATGGGACTCAAAATAAGGCTTTGGCCCACATCAAAAAGAT
AAGTCACAAATCAAAACTAAATTCAGAGTCTTTTCTCCCACATCGGTCACTGTACTCATTTTGTGTTTGT
TTATATATTACACGAACCGATCTTTGGTACGGAGACGGAGTCGATTCGTCTCGTTTTAGAGCTAGAAATA
GCAAGTTAAAATAAGGCTAGTCCGTTATCAACTTGAAAAAGTGGCACCGAGTCGGTGCTTTTTTTCGCGC
GTAGTCCTCGGTACAGTCTTACTTCCATGATTTCTTTAACTATGCCGGAATCCATCGCAGCGTAATGCTC
TACACCACGCCGAACACCTGGGTGGACGATATCACCGTGGTGACGCATGTCGCGCAAGACTGTAACCACG
CGTCTGTTGACTGGCAGGTGGTGGCCAATGGTGATGTCAGCGTTGAACTGCGTGATGCGGATCAACAGGT
GGTTGCAACTGGACAAGGCACTAGCGGGACTTTGCAAGTGGTGAATCCGCACCTCTGGCAACCGGGTGAA
GGTTATCTCTATGAACTGTGCGTCACAGCCAAAAGCCAGACAGAGTGTGATATCTACCCGCTTCGCGTCG
GCATCCGGTCAGTGGCAGTGAAGGGCGAACAGTTCCTGATTAACCACAAACCGTTCTACTTTACTGGCTT
TGGTCGTCATGAAGATGCGGACTTGCGTGGCAAAGGATTCGATAACGTGCTGATGGTGCACGACCACGCA
TTAATGGACTGGATTGGGGCCAACTCCTACCGTACCTCGCATTACCCTTACGCTGAAGAGATGCTCGACT
GGGCAGATGAACATGGCATCGTGGTGATTGATGAAACTGCTGCTGTCGGCTTTAACCTCTCTTTAGGCAT
TGGTTTCGAAGCGGGCAACAAGCCGAAAGAACTGTACAGCGAAGAGGCAGTCAACGGGGAAACTCAGCAA
GCGCACTTACAGGCGATTAAAGAGCTGATAGCGCGTGACAAAAACCACCCAAGCGTGGTGATGTGGAGTA
TTGCCAACGAACCGGATACCCGTCCGCAAGGTGCACGGGAATATTTCGCGCCACTGGCGGAAGCAACGCG
TAAACTCGACCCGACGCGTCCGATCACCTGCGTCAATGTAATGTTCTGCGACGCTCACACCGATACCATC
AGCGATCTCTTTGATGTGCTGTGCCTGAACCGTTATTACGGATGGTATGTCCAAAGCGGCGATTTGGAAA
CGGCAGAGAAGGTACTGGAAAAAGAACTTCTGGCCTGGCAGGAGAAACTGCATCAGCCGATTATCATCAC
CGAATACGGCGTGGATACGTTAGCCGGGCTGCACTCAATGTACACCGACATGTGGAGTGAAGAGTATCAG
TGTGCATGGCTGGATATGTATCACCGCGTCTTTGATCGCGTCAGCGCCGTCGTCGGTGAACAGGTATGGA
ATTTCGCCGATTTTGCGACCTCGCAAGGCATATTGCGCGTTGGCGGTAACAAGAAAGGGATCTTCACTCG
CGACCGCAAACCGAAGTCGGCGGCTTTTCTGCTGCAAAAACGCTGGACTGGCATGAACTTCGGTGAAAAA
CCGCAGCAGGGAGGCAAACAACGCAGGGAGGCAAACAATGATATCACAACTCTCCTGACGCGTCATCGTC
GGCTACAGCCTCGGGAATTGCTACCTAGCTCGAGCAAGATCCAAGGAGATATAACAATGGCTTCCTCCTG
GATTGAACAAGATGGATTGCACGCAGGTTCTCCGGCCGCTTGGGTGGAGAGGCTATTCGGCTATGACTGG
GCACAACAGACAATCGGCTGCTCTGATGCCGCCGTGTTCCGGCTGTCAGCGCAGGGTAGACCGGTTCTTT
TTGTCAAGACCGACCTGTCCGGTGCCCTGAATGAACTGCAAGACGAGGCAGCGCGGCTATCGTGGCTGGC
CACGACGGGCGTACCTTGCGCTGCTGTGCTCGACGTTGTCACTGAAGCGGGAAGGGACTGGCTGCTATTG
GGCGAAGTGCCGGGGCAGGATCTCCTGTCATCTCACCTTGCTCCTGCCGAGAAAGTATCCATCATGGCTG
ATGCAATGCGGCGGCTGCATACGCTTGATCCGGCTACCTGCCCATTCGACCACCAAGCGAAACATCGCAT
CGAGCGAGCACGTACTCGGATGGAAGCCGGTCTTGTCGATCAGGATGATCTGGACGAAGAGCATCAGGGG
CTCGCGCCAGCCGAACTGTTCGCCAGGCTCAAGGCGAGAATGCCCGACGGCGAGGATCTCGTCGTGACCC
ATGGCGATGCCTGCTTGCCGAATATCATGGTGGAAAATGGCCGCTTTTCTGGATTCATCGACTGTGGCCG
GCTGGGTGTGGCGGACCGCTATCAGGACATAGCGTTGGCTACCCGTGATATTGCTGAAGAGCTTGGCGGC
GAATGGGCTGACCGCTTCCTCGTGCTTTACGGTATCGCCGCTCCCGATTCGCAGCGCATCGCCTTCTATC
GCCTTCTTGACGAGTTCTTCTGATAACCGCGGAGAGCTCGAATTTCCCCGATCGTTCAAACATTTGGCAA
TAAAGTTTCTTAAGATTGAATCCTGTTGCCGGTCTTGCGATGATTATCATATAATTTCTGTTGAATTACG
TTAAGCATGTAATAATTAACATGTAATGCATGACGTTATTTATGAGATGGGTTTTTATGATTAGAGTCCC
GCAATTATACATTTAATACGCGATAGAAAACAAAATATAGCGCGCAAACTAGGATAAATTATCGCGCGCG
GTGTCATCTATGTTACTAGATCGGAGTGTACTTCAAGTCACACCGGCGAGTGTTTGATCGCCGGCGGTAC
CGAGTGTACTTCAAGTCAGTGGGAAATCAATAAAATGATTATTTTATGAATATATTTCATTGTGCAAGTA
GATAGAAATTACATATGTTACATAACACACGAAATAAACAAAAAAAGACAATCCAAAAACAAACACCCCA
AAAAAAATAATCACTTTAGATAAACTCGTATGAGGAGAGGCACGTTCAGTGACTCGACGATTCCCGAGCA
AAAAAAGTCTCCCCGTCACACATGTAGTGGGTGACGCAATTATCTTTAAAGTAATCCTTCTGTTGACTTG
TCATTGATAACATCCAGTCTTCGTCAGGATTGCAAAGAATTATAGAAGGGATCCCACCTTTTATTTTCTT
CTTTTTTCCATATTTAGGGTTGACAGTGAAATCAGACTGGCAACCTATTAATTGCTTCCACAATGGGACG
AACTTGAAGGGGATGTCGTCGATGATATTATAGGTGGCGTGTTCATCGTAGTTGGTGAAATCGATGGTAC
CGTTCCAATAGTTGTGTCGTCCGAGACTTCTAGCCCAGGTGGTCTTTCCGGTACGAGTTGGTCCGCAGAT
GTAGAGGCTGGGGTGTCGGATTCCATTCCTTCCATTGTCCTTGTTAAATCGGCCATCCATTCAAGGTCAG
ATTGAGCTTGTTGGTATGAGACAGGATGTATGTAAGTATAAGCGTCTATGCTTACATGGTATAGATGGGT
TTCCCTCCAGGAGTGTAGATCTTCGTGGCAGCGAAGATCTGATTCTGTGAAGGGCGACACATACGGTTCA
GGTTGTGGAGGGAATAATTTGTTGGCTGAATATTCCAGCCATTGAAGCTTTGTTGCCCATTCATGAGGGA
ATTCTTCCTTGATCATGTCAAGATATTCCTCCTTAGACGTTGCAGTCTGGATAATAGTTCTCCATCGTGC
GTCAGATTTGCGAGGAGAAACCTTATGATCTCGGAAATCTCCTCTGGTTTTAATATCTCCGTCCTTTGAT
ATGTAATCAAGGACTTGTTTAGAGTTTCTAGCTGGCTGGATATTAGGGTGATTTCCTTCAAAATCGAAAA
AAGAAGGATCCCTAATACAAGGTTTTTTATCAAGCTGGAGAAGAGCATGATAGTGGGTAGTGCCATCTTG
ATGAAGCTCAGAAGCAACACCAAGGAAGAAAATAAGAAAAGGTGTGAGTTTCTCCCAGAGAAACTGGAAT
AAATCATCTCTTTGAGATGAGCACTTGGGATAGGTAAGGAAAACATATTTAGATTGGAGTCTGAAGTTCT
TACTAGCAGAAGGCATGTTGTTGTGACTCCGAGGGGTTGCCTCAAACTCTATCTTATAACCGGCGTGGAG
GCATGGAGGCAGGGGTATTTTGGTCATTTTAATAGATAGTGGAAAATGACGTGGAATTTACTTAAAGACG
AAGTCTTTGCGACAAGGGGGGGCCCACGCCGAATTTAATATTACCGGCGTGGCCCCCCCTTATCGCGAGT
GCTTTAGCACGAGCGGTCCAGATTTAAAGTAGAAAATTTCCCGCCCACTAGGGTTAAAGGTGTTCACACT
ATAAAAGCATATACGATGTGATGGTATTTGATGGAGCGTATATTGTATCAGGTATTTCCGTTGGATACGA
ATTATTCGTACGACCCTCATAGTTTAAACTATCAGTGTTTGACAGGATATATTGGCGGGTAAACCTAAGA
GAAAAGAGCGTTTATTAGAATAATCGGATATTTAAAAGGGCGTGAAAAGGTTTATCCGTTCGTCCATTTG
TATGTGCATGCCAACCACAGGGTTCCCCTCGGGATCAAAGTACTTTGATCCAACCCCTCCGCTGCTATAG
TGCAGTCGGCTTCTGACGTTCAGTGCAGCCGTCTTCTGAAAACGACATGTCGCACAAGTCCTAAGTTACG
CGACAGGCTGCCGCCCTGCCCTTTTCCTGGCGTTTTCTTGTCGCGTGTTTTAGTCGCATAAAGTAGAATA
CTTGCGACTAGAACCGGAGACATTACGCCATGAACAAGAGCGCCGCCGCTGGCCTGCTGGGCTATGCCCG
CGTCAGCACCGACGACCAGGACTTGACCAACCAACGGGCCGAACTGCACGCGGCCGGCTGCACCAAGCTG
TTTTCCGAGAAGATCACCGGCACCAGGCGCGACCGCCCGGAGCTGGCCAGGATGCTTGACCACCTACGCC
CTGGCGACGTTGTGACAGTGACCAGGCTAGACCGCCTGGCCCGCAGCACCCGCGACCTACTGGACATTGC
CGAGCGCATCCAGGAGGCCGGCGCGGGCCTGCGTAGCCTGGCAGAGCCGTGGGCCGACACCACCACGCCG
GCCGGCCGCATGGTGTTGACCGTGTTCGCCGGCATTGCCGAGTTCGAGCGTTCCCTAATCATCGACCGCA
CCCGGAGCGGGCGCGAGGCCGCCAAGGCCCGAGGCGTGAAGTTTGGCCCCCGCCCTACCCTCACCCCGGC
ACAGATCGCGCACGCCCGCGAGCTGATCGACCAGGAAGGCCGCACCGTGAAAGAGGCGGCTGCACTGCTT
GGCGTGCATCGCTCGACCCTGTACCGCGCACTTGAGCGCAGCGAGGAAGTGACGCCCACCGAGGCCAGGC
GGCGCGGTGCCTTCCGTGAGGACGCATTGACCGAGGCCGACGCCCTGGCGGCCGCCGAGAATGAACGCCA
AGAGGAACAAGCATGAAACCGCACCAGGACGGCCAGGACGAACCGTTTTTCATTACCGAAGAGATCGAGG
CGGAGATGATCGCGGCCGGGTACGTGTTCGAGCCGCCCGCGCACGGCTCAACCGTGCGGCTGCATGAAAT
CCTGGCCGGTTTGTCTGATGCCAAGCTGGCGGCCTGGCCGGCCAGCTTGGCCGCTGAAGAAACCGAGCGC
CGCCGTCTAAAAAGGTGATGTGTATTTGAGTAAAACAGCTTGCGTCATGCGGTCGCTGCGTATATGATGC
GATGAGTAAATAAACAAATACGCAAGGGGAACGCATGAAGGTTATCGCTGTACTTAACCAGAAAGGCGGG
TCAGGCAAGACGACCATCGCAACCCATCTAGCCCGCGCCCTGCAACTCGCCGGGGCCGATGTTCTGTTAG
TCGATTCCGATCCCCAGGGCAGTGCCCGCGATTGGGCGGCCGTGCGGGAAGATCAACCGCTAACCGTTGT
CGGCATCGACCGCCCGACGATTGACCGCGACGTGAAGGCCATCGGCCGGCGCGACTTCGTAGTGATCGAC
GGAGCGCCCCAGGCGGCGGACTTGGCTGTGTCCGCGATCAAGGCAGCCGACTTCGTGCTGATTCCGGTGC
AGCCAAGCCCTTACGACATATGGGCCACCGCCGACCTGGTGGAGCTGGTTAAGCAGCGCATTGAGGTCAC
GGATGGAAGGCTACAAGCGGCCTTTGTCGTGTCGCGGGCGATCAAAGGCACGCGCATCGGCGGTGAGGTT
GCCGAGGCGCTGGCCGGGTACGAGCTGCCCATTCTTGAGTCCCGTATCACGCAGCGCGTGAGCTACCCAG
GCACTGCCGCCGCCGGCACAACCGTTCTTGAATCAGAACCCGAGGGCGACGCTGCCCGCGAGGTCCAGGC
GCTGGCCGCTGAAATTAAATCAAAACTCATTTGAGTTAATGAGGTAAAGAGAAAATGAGCAAAAGCACAA
ACACGCTAAGTGCCGGCCGTCCGAGCGCACGCAGCAGCAAGGCTGCAACGTTGGCCAGCCTGGCAGACAC
GCCAGCCATGAAGCGGGTCAACTTTCAGTTGCCGGCGGAGGATCACACCAAGCTGAAGATGTACGCGGTA
CGCCAAGGCAAGACCATTACCGAGCTGCTATCTGAATACATCGCGCAGCTACCAGAGTAAATGAGCAAAT
GAATAAATGAGTAGATGAATTTTAGCGGCTAAAGGAGGCGGCATGGAAAATCAAGAACAACCAGGCACCG
ACGCCGTGGAATGCCCCATGTGTGGAGGAACGGGCGGTTGGCCAGGCGTAAGCGGCTGGGTTGCCTGCCG
GCCCTGCAATGGCACTGGAACCCCCAAGCCCGAGGAATCGGCGTGAGCGGTCGCAAACCATCCGGCCCGG
TACAAATCGGCGCGGCGCTGGGTGATGACCTGGTGGAGAAGTTGAAGGCCGCGCAGGCCGCCCAGCGGCA
ACGCATCGAGGCAGAAGCACGCCCCGGTGAATCGTGGCAAGCGGCCGCTGATCGAATCCGCAAAGAATCC
CGGCAACCGCCGGCAGCCGGTGCGCCGTCGATTAGGAAGCCGCCCAAGGGCGACGAGCAACCAGATTTTT
TCGTTCCGATGCTCTATGACGTGGGCACCCGCGATAGTCGCAGCATCATGGACGTGGCCGTTTTCCGTCT
GTCGAAGCGTGACCGACGAGCTGGCGAGGTGATCCGCTACGAGCTTCCAGACGGGCACGTAGAGGTTTCC
GCAGGGCCGGCCGGCATGGCCAGTGTGTGGGATTACGACCTGGTACTGATGGCGGTTTCCCATCTAACCG
AATCCATGAACCGATACCGGGAAGGGAAGGGAGACAAGCCCGGCCGCGTGTTCCGTCCACACGTTGCGGA
CGTACTCAAGTTCTGCCGGCGAGCCGATGGCGGAAAGCAGAAAGACGACCTGGTAGAAACCTGCATTCGG
TTAAACACCACGCACGTTGCCATGCAGCGTACGAAGAAGGCCAAGAACGGCCGCCTGGTGACGGTATCCG
AGGGTGAAGCCTTGATTAGCCGCTACAAGATCGTAAAGAGCGAAACCGGGCGGCCGGAGTACATCGAGAT
CGAGCTAGCTGATTGGATGTACCGCGAGATCACAGAAGGCAAGAACCCGGACGTGCTGACGGTTCACCCC
GATTACTTTTTGATCGATCCCGGCATCGGCCGTTTTCTCTACCGCCTGGCACGCCGCGCCGCAGGCAAGG
CAGAAGCCAGATGGTTGTTCAAGACGATCTACGAACGCAGTGGCAGCGCCGGAGAGTTCAAGAAGTTCTG
TTTCACCGTGCGCAAGCTGATCGGGTCAAATGACCTGCCGGAGTACGATTTGAAGGAGGAGGCGGGGCAG
GCTGGCCCGATCCTAGTCATGCGCTACCGCAACCTGATCGAGGGCGAAGCATCCGCCGGTTCCTAATGTA
CGGAGCAGATGCTAGGGCAAATTGCCCTAGCAGGGGAAAAAGGTCGAAAAGGCCTCTTTCCTGTGGATAG
CACGTACATTGGGAACCCAAAGCCGTACATTGGGAACCGGAACCCGTACATTGGGAACCCAAAGCCGTAC
ATTGGGAACCGGTCACACATGTAAGTGACTGATATAAAAGAGAAAAAAGGCGATTTTTCCGCCTAAAACT
CTTTAAAACTTATTAAAACTCTTAAAACCCGCCTGGCCTGTGCATAACTGTCTGGCCAGCGCACAGCCGA
AGAGCTGCAAAAAGCGCCTACCCTTCGGTCGCTGCGCTCCCTACGCCCCGCCGCTTCGCGTCGGCCTATC
GCGGCCGCTGGCCGCTCAAAAATGGCTGGCCTACGGCCAGGCAATCTACCAGGGCGCGGACAAGCCGCGC
CGTCGCCACTCGACCGCCGGCGCCCACATCAAGGCACCCTGCCTCGCGCGTTTCGGTGATGACGGTGAAA
ACCTCTGACACATGCAGCTCCCGGAAACGGTCACAGCTTGTCTGTAAGCGGATGCCGGGAGCAGACAAGC
CCGTCAGGGCGCGTCAGCGGGTGTTGGCGGGTGTCGGGGCGCAGCCATGACCCAGTCACGTAGCGATAGC
GGAGTGTATACTGGCTTAACTATGCGGCATCAGAGCAGATTGTACTGAGAGTGCACCATATGCGGTGTGA
AATACCGCACAGATGCGTAAGGAGAAAATACCGCATCAGGCGCTCTTCCGCTTCCTCGCTCACTGACTCG
CTGCGCTCGGTCGTTCGGCTGCGGCGAGCGGTATCAGCTCACTCAAAGGCGGTAATACGGTTATCCACAG
AATCAGGGGATAACGCAGGAAAGAACATGTGAGCAAAAGGCCAGCAAAAGGCCAGGAACCGTAAAAAGGC
CGCGTTGCTGGCGTTTTTCCATAGGCTCCGCCCCCCTGACGAGCATCACAAAAATCGACGCTCAAGTCAG
AGGTGGCGAAACCCGACAGGACTATAAAGATACCAGGCGTTTCCCCCTGGAAGCTCCCTCGTGCGCTCTC
CTGTTCCGACCCTGCCGCTTACCGGATACCTGTCCGCCTTTCTCCCTTCGGGAAGCGTGGCGCTTTCTCA
TAGCTCACGCTGTAGGTATCTCAGTTCGGTGTAGGTCGTTCGCTCCAAGCTGGGCTGTGTGCACGAACCC
CCCGTTCAGCCCGACCGCTGCGCCTTATCCGGTAACTATCGTCTTGAGTCCAACCCGGTAAGACACGACT
TATCGCCACTGGCAGCAGCCACTGGTAACAGGATTAGCAGAGCGAGGTAT
Features (pLannotate 1.2.2; 21 found; start..end, strand, type, name):
    291..1085    -  CDS            KanR: aminoglycoside phosphotransferase; aphA-3; confers resistance to kanamycin
   1510..1534    +  misc_feature   LB T-DNA repeat: left border repeat from nopaline C58 T-DNA
   1912..1968    +  CDS            MP_BEYDV (fragment): Protein inferred from homology: Swiss-Prot protein existence level 3. Involved in the viral transport within, and between cells. From Bean yellow dwarf virus (BeYDV).
   2475..2816    +  promoter       CaMV 35S promoter: strong constitutive promoter from cauliflower mosaic virus
   2854..6957    +  CDS            cas9: CAS9_STRP1 - Also known as csn1 From Streptococcus pyogenes serotype M1.
   7001..7249    +  terminator     HSP terminator: efficient transcription terminator from the Arabidopsis thaliana heat shock protein 18.2 gene (Nagaya et al., 2010)
   7738..7813    +  misc_RNA       gRNA scaffold: guide RNA scaffold for the Streptococcus pyogenes CRISPR/Cas9 system
   8173..8248    +  misc_RNA       gRNA scaffold: guide RNA scaffold for the Streptococcus pyogenes CRISPR/Cas9 system
   8274..9611    +  CDS            GUS (fragment): β-glucuronidase; uidA (or gusA) from E. coli
   9731..10523   +  CDS            NeoR/KanR (fragment): aminoglycoside phosphotransferase from Tn5; aph(3')-II (or nptII); confers resistance to neomycin, kanamycin, and G418 (Geneticin®)
  10550..10802   +  terminator     NOS terminator: nopaline synthase terminator and poly(A) signal
  11251..12126   -  CDS            REPA_BEYDV: Experimental evidence at protein level: Swiss-Prot protein existence level 1. Implicated in enhancement of V-sense gene expression. Acts a an inhibitor of C-sense gene transcription. From Bean yellow dwarf virus (BeYDV).
  12421..12477   +  CDS            MP_BEYDV (fragment): Protein inferred from homology: Swiss-Prot protein existence level 3. Involved in the viral transport within, and between cells. From Bean yellow dwarf virus (BeYDV).
  12500..12524   +  misc_feature   RB T-DNA repeat: right border repeat from nopaline C58 T-DNA
  12864..13265   +  CDS            Y4CG_SINFN (fragment): Protein inferred from homology: Swiss-Prot protein existence level 3. From Sinorhizobium fredii (strain NBRC 101917 / NGR234).
  13825..14454   +  CDS            pVS1 StaA: stability protein from the Pseudomonas plasmid pVS1 (Heeb et al., 2000)
  14883..15956   +  CDS            pVS1 RepA: replication protein from the Pseudomonas plasmid pVS1 (Heeb et al., 2000)
  16022..16216   +  rep_origin     pVS1 oriV: origin of replication for the Pseudomonas plasmid pVS1 (Heeb et al., 2000)
  16419..16458   +  CDS            rop (fragment): Rop protein, which maintains plasmids at low copy number; rop
  16560..16700   +  misc_feature   bom: basis of mobility region from pBR322
  16886..204     -  rep_origin     ori (across the origin): high-copy-number ColE1/pMB1/pBR322/pUC origin of replication
