[The description below was written by a language model from this plasmid's Addgene catalogue record and pLannotate feature annotations shown in this document.]
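Description:
pJG380 is a 17.3 kb Agrobacterium binary vector built on the pTRANS_201 backbone, designed to deliver a bean yellow dwarf virus (BeYDV) geminiviral replicon into tobacco leaves for CRISPR-mediated gene targeting. The backbone carries a high-copy ColE1/pUC-type origin with the pBR322 bom site for propagation in E. coli, the pVS1 oriV with RepA and StaA for replication and stable maintenance in Agrobacterium, and an aphA-3 kanamycin resistance gene for bacterial selection.

Between the nopaline-type left and right T-DNA borders, two short annotated fragments of the BeYDV movement protein gene mark repeated viral sequence at either end of the cargo. This is consistent with the duplicated viral intergenic regions that bound a replicon, although those regions are not annotated as such. The BeYDV Rep/RepA coding region lies inside, in reverse orientation. In this kind of system, Rep releases and circularises the sequence between the repeats after T-DNA transfer and amplifies it by rolling-circle replication, raising the copy number of both the nuclease genes and the repair template.

The cargo includes a CaMV 35S promoter driving Streptococcus pyogenes Cas9 (named AtCas9 in the record, which suggests Arabidopsis codon optimisation) with the Arabidopsis HSP18.2 terminator. Two gRNA scaffolds follow. The record names only one guide, gNt_R2, and the promoter driving guide expression is not annotated. Downstream is the donor, annotated as partial GUS and partial nptII coding sequences followed by a NOS terminator. This arrangement is consistent with a repair template for a GUS:nptII reporter target, although the record does not describe the target locus.

The construct is part of a plant genome engineering toolkit and serves as the nuclease-plus-donor replicon for gene targeting tests in tobacco leaves.
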