Addgene plasmid #91188: pJG380
Purpose: BeYDV replicon T-DNA for gene targeting in tobacco leaves, nuclease (AtCas9+gNt_R2+donor)
Depositing lab: Daniel Voytas. Depositing organization: University of Minnesota. Publication: A multi-purpose toolkit to enable advanced genome engineering in plants. Cermak T, Curtin SJ, Gil-Humanes J, Cegan R, Kono TJY, Konecna E, Belanto JJ, Starker CG, Mathre JW, Greenstein RL, Voytas DF. Plant Cell. 2017 May 18. pii: tpc.00922.2016. doi: 10.1105/tpc.16.00922. PubMed 28522548.
Backbone
  Vector backbone: pTRANS_201
  Vector type: Plant Expression, CRISPR
Growth in bacteria
  Bacterial resistance: Kanamycin, 50 μg/mL
  Growth temperature: 37°C
  Growth strain: DH5alpha
  Copy number: High Copy
Gene/Insert
  Gene/Insert name: AtCas9+gNt_R2+donor
  gRNA/shRNA sequence: gNt_R2: GCGTCCCGGGTCGCTACCTT
  Cloning method: Restriction Enzyme; 5′ cloning site unknown (unknown if destroyed); 3′ cloning site unknown (unknown if destroyed)
  Sequencing primers: 5′ unknown
Terms and licenses: Academic/Nonprofit Terms; Industry Terms: Not Available to Industry
How to cite: pJG380 was a gift from Daniel Voytas (Addgene plasmid # 91188 ; http://n2t.net/addgene:91188 ; RRID:Addgene_91188)
